>Addgene plasmid #212801 | pDEST-3xFLAG-Ubc7 | addgene full sequence | sequence record 419116 | Addgene NGS Result
GACGGATCGGGAGATCTCCCGATCCCCTATGGTGCACTCTCAGTACAATCTGCTCTGATGCCGCATAGTT
AAGCCAGTATCTGCTCCCTGCTTGTGTGTTGGAGGTCGCTGAGTAGTGCGCGAGCAAAATTTAAGCTACA
ACAAGGCAAGGCTTGACCGACAATTGCATGAAGAATCTGCTTAGGGTTAGGCGTTTTGCGCTGCTTCGCG
ATGTACGGGCCAGATATACGCGTTGACATTGATTATTGACTAGTTATTAATAGTAATCAATTACGGGGTC
ATTAGTTCATAGCCCATATATGGAGTTCCGCGTTACATAACTTACGGTAAATGGCCCGCCTGGCTGACCG
CCCAACGACCCCCGCCCATTGACGTCAATAATGACGTATGTTCCCATAGTAACGCCAATAGGGACTTTCC
ATTGACGTCAATGGGTGGAGTATTTACGGTAAACTGCCCACTTGGCAGTACATCAAGTGTATCATATGCC
AAGTACGCCCCCTATTGACGTCAATGACGGTAAATGGCCCGCCTGGCATTATGCCCAGTACATGACCTTA
TGGGACTTTCCTACTTGGCAGTACATCTACGTATTAGTCATCGCTATTACCATGGTGATGCGGTTTTGGC
AGTACATCAATGGGCGTGGATAGCGGTTTGACTCACGGGGATTTCCAAGTCTCCACCCCATTGACGTCAA
TGGGAGTTTGTTTTGGCACCAAAATCAACGGGACTTTCCAAAATGTCGTAACAACTCCGCCCCATTGACG
CAAATGGGCGGTAGGCGTGTACGGTGGGAGGTCTATATAAGCAGAGCTCTCTGGCTAACTAGAGAACCCA
CTGCTTACTGGCTTATCGAAATTAATACGACTCACTATAGGGAGACCCAAGCTGGCTAGCGTTTAAACTT
AAGCTTATGGACTACAAAGACCATGACGGTGATTATAAAGATCATGACATCGACTACAAGGATGACGATG
ACAAGGATATCACAAGTTTGTACAAAAAAGCAGGCTCCACCATGAGCAAGACCGCCCAGAAGCGCCTGCT
GAAGGAGCTGCAGCAGCTGATCAAGGACAGCCCCCCCGGCATCGTGGCCGGCCCCAAGAGCGAGAACAAC
ATCTTCATCTGGGACTGCCTGATCCAGGGCCCCCCCGACACCCCCTACGCCGACGGCGTGTTCAACGCCA
AGCTGGAGTTCCCCAAGGACTACCCCCTGAGCCCCCCCAAGCTGACCTTCACCCCCAGCATCCTGCACCC
CAACATCTACCCCAACGGCGAGGTGTGCATCAGCATCCTGCACAGCCCCGGCGACGACCCCAACATGTAC
GAGCTGGCCGAGGAGCGCTGGAGCCCCGTGCAGAGCGTGGAGAAGATCCTGCTGAGCGTGATGAGCATGC
TGAGCGAGCCCAACATCGAGAGCGGCGCCAACATCGACGCCTGCATCCTGTGGCGCGACAACCGCCCCGA
GTTCGAGCGCCAGGTGAAGCTGAGCATCCTGAAGAGCCTGGGCTTCTGAGCGGCCGCACTCGAGATATCT
AGACCCAGCTTTCTTGTACAAAGTGGTGATATCCTCGAGTCTAGAGGGCCCGTTTAAACCCGCTGATCAG
CCTCGACTGTGCCTTCTAGTTGCCAGCCATCTGTTGTTTGCCCCTCCCCCGTGCCTTCCTTGACCCTGGA
AGGTGCCACTCCCACTGTCCTTTCCTAATAAAATGAGGAAATTGCATCGCATTGTCTGAGTAGGTGTCAT
TCTATTCTGGGGGGTGGGGTGGGGCAGGACAGCAAGGGGGAGGATTGGGAAGACAATAGCAGGCATGCTG
GGGATGCGGTGGGCTCTATGGCTTCTGAGGCGGAAAGAACCAGCTGGGGCTCTAGGGGGTATCCCC
[124 nt withheld, positions 1887-2010]
C
[91 nt withheld, positions 2012-2102]
AGGGTGATGGTTCACGTACCTAGAAGTTCCTATTCCGAAGTTCCTATTCTCTAGAAAGTATAGGAACTTC
CTTGGCCAAAAAGCCTGAACTCACCGCGACGTCTGTCGAGAAGTTTCTGATCGAAAAGTTCGACAGCGTC
TCCGACCTGATGCAGCTCTCGGAGGGCGAAGAATCTCGTGCTTTCAGCTTCGATGTAGGAGGGCGTGGAT
ATGTCCTGCGGGTAAATAGCTGCGCCGATGGTTTCTACAAAGATCGTTATGTTTATCGGCACTTTGCATC
GGCCGCGCTCCCGATTCCGGAAGTGCTTGACATTGGGGAATTCAGCGAGAGCCTGACCTATTGCATCTCC
CGCCGTGCACAGGGTGTCACGTTGCAAGACCTGCCTGAAACCGAACTGCCCGCTGTTCTGCAGCCGGTCG
CGGAGGCCATGGATGCGATCGCTGCGGCCGATCTTAGCCAGACGAGCGGGTTCGGCCCATTCGGACCGCA
AGGAATCGGTCAATACACTACATGGCGTGATTTCATATGCGCGATTGCTGATCCCCATGTGTATCACTGG
CAAACTGTGATGGACGACACCGTCAGTGCGTCCGTCGCGCAGGCTCTCGATGAGCTGATGCTTTGGGCCG
AGGACTGCCCCGAAGTCCGGCACCTCGTGCACGCGGATTTCGGCTCCAACAATGTCCTGACGGACAATGG
CCGCATAACAGCGGTCATTGACTGGAGCGAGGCGATGTTCGGGGATTCCCAATACGAGGTCGCCAACATC
TTCTTCTGGAGGCCGTGGTTGGCTTGTATGGAGCAGCAGACGCGCTACTTCGAGCGGAGGCATCCGGAGC
TTGCAGGATCGCCGCGGCTCCGGGCGTATATGCTCCGCATTGGTCTTGACCAACTCTATCAGAGCTTGGT
TGACGGCAATTTCGATGATGCAGCTTGGGCGCAGGGTCGATGCGACGCAATCGTCCGATCCGGAGCCGGG
ACTGTCGGGCGTACACAAATCGCCCGCAGAAGCGCGGCCGTCTGGACCGATGGCTGTGTAGAAGTACTCG
CCGATAGTGGAAACCGACGCCCCAGCACTCGTCCGAGGGCAAAGGAATAGCACGTACTACGAGATTTCGA
TTCCACCGCCGCCTTCTATGAAAGGTTGGGCTTCGGAATCGTTTTCCGGGACGCCGGCTGGATGATCCTC
CAGCGCGGGGATCTCATGCTGGAGTTCTTCGCCCACCCCAACTTGTTTATTGCAGCTTATAATGGTTACA
AATAAAGCAATAGCATCACAAATTTCACAAATAAAGCATTTTTTTCACTGCATTCTAGTTGTGGTTTGTC
CAAACTCATCAATGTATCTTATCATGTCTGTATACCGTCGACCTCTAGCTAGAGCTTGGCGTAATCATGG
TCATAGCTGTTTCCTGTGTGAAATTGTTATCCGCTCACAATTCCACACAACATACGAGCCGGAAGCATAA
AGTGTAAAGCCTGGGGTGCCTAATGAGTGAGCTAACTCACATTAATTGCGTTGCGCTCACTGCCCGCTTT
CCAGTCGGGAAACCTGTCGTGCCAGCTGCATTAATGAATCGGCCAACGCGCGGGGAGAGGCGGTTTGCGT
ATTGGGCGCTCTTCCGCTTCCTCGCTCACTGACTCGCTGCGCTCGGTCGTTCGGCTGCGGCGAGCGGTAT
CAGCTCACTCAAAGGCGGTAATACGGTTATCCACAGAATCAGGGGATAACGCAGGAAAGAACATGTGAGC
AAAAGGCCAGCAAAAGGCCAGGAACCGTAAAAAGGCCGCGTTGCTGGCGTTTTTCCATAGGCTCCGCCCC
CCTGACGAGCATCACAAAAATCGACGCTCAAGTCAGAGGTGGCGAAACCCGACAGGACTATAAAGATACC
AGGCGTTTCCCCCTGGAAGCTCCCTCGTGCGCTCTCCTGTTCCGACCCTGCCGCTTACCGGATACCTGTC
CGCCTTTCTCCCTTCGGGAAGCGTGGCGCTTTCTCATAGCTCACGCTGTAGGTATCTCAGTTCGGTGTAG
GTCGTTCGCTCCAAGCTGGGCTGTGTGCACGAACCCCCCGTTCAGCCCGACCGCTGCGCCTTATCCGGTA
ACTATCGTCTTGAGTCCAACCCGGTAAGACACGACTTATCGCCACTGGCAGCAGCCACTGGTAACAGGAT
TAGCAGAGCGAGGTATGTAGGCGGTGCTACAGAGTTCTTGAAGTGGTGGCCTAACTACGGCTACACTAGA
AGAACAGTATTTGGTATCTGCGCTCTGCTGAAGCCAGTTACCTTCGGAAAAAGAGTTGGTAGCTCTTGAT
CCGGCAAACAAACCACCGCTGGTAGCGGTGGTTTTTTTGTTTGCAAGCAGCAGATTACGCGCAGAAAAAA
AGGATCTCAAGAAGATCCTTTGATCTTTTCTACGGGGTCTGACGCTCAGTGGAACGAAAACTCACGTTAA
GGGATTTTGGTCATGAGATTATCAAAAAGGATCTTCACCTAGATCCTTTTAAATTAAAAATGAAGTTTTA
AATCAATCTAAAGTATATATGAGTAAACTTGGTCTGACAGTTACCAATGCTTAATCAGTGAGGCACCTAT
CTCAGCGATCTGTCTATTTCGCTCATCCATAGTTGCCTGACTCCCCGTCGTGTAGATAACTACGATACGG
GAGGGCTTACCATCTGGCCCCAGTGCTGCAATGATACCGCGAGACCCACGCTCACCGGCTCCAGATTTAT
CAGCAATAAACCAGCCAGCCGGAAGGGCCGAGCGCAGAAGTGGTCCTGCAACTTTATCCGCCTCCATCCA
GTCTATTAATTGTTGCCGGGAAGCTAGAGTAAGTAGTTCGCCAGTTAATAGTTTGCGCAACGTTGTTGCC
ATTGCTACAGGCATCGTGGTGTCACGCTCGTCGTTTGGTATGGCTTCATTCAGCTCCGGTTCCCAACGAT
CAAGGCGAGTTACATGATCCCCCATGTTGTGCAAAAAAGCGGTTAGCTCCTTCGGTCCTCCGATCGTTGT
CAGAAGTAAGTTGGCCGCAGTGTTATCACTCATGGTTATGGCAGCACTGCATAATTCTCTTACTGTCATG
CCATCCGTAAGATGCTTTTCTGTGACTGGTGAGTACTCAACCAAGTCATTCTGAGAATAGTGTATGCGGC
GACCGAGTTGCTCTTGCCCGGCGTCAATACGGGATAATACCGCGCCACATAGCAGAACTTTAAAAGTGCT
CATCATTGGAAAACGTTCTTCGGGGCGAAAACTCTCAAGGATCTTACCGCTGTTGAGATCCAGTTCGATG
TAACCCACTCGTGCACCCAACTGATCTTCAGCATCTTTTACTTTCACCAGCGTTTCTGGGTGAGCAAAAA
CAGGAAGGCAAAATGCCGCAAAAAAGGGAATAAGGGCGACACGGAAATGTTGAATACTCATACTCTTCCT
TTTTCAATATTATTGAAGCATTTATCAGGGTTATTGTCTCATGAGCGGATACATATTTGAATGTATTTAG
AAAAATAAACAAATAGGGGTTCCGCGCACATTTCCCCGAAAAGTGCCACCTGACGTC
Features (pLannotate 1.2.2; 23 found; start..end, strand, type, name):
     28..80      -  misc_feature   bom (fragment): basis of mobility region from pBR322
    235..614     +  enhancer       CMV enhancer: human cytomegalovirus immediate early enhancer
    615..818     +  promoter       CMV promoter: human cytomegalovirus (CMV) immediate early promoter
    814..847     +  LTR            5' LTR (truncated) (fragment): truncated 5' long terminal repeat (LTR) from HIV-1
    863..881     +  promoter       T7 promoter: promoter for bacteriophage T7 RNA polymerase
    920..985     +  CDS            3xFLAG: three tandem FLAG® epitope tags, followed by an enterokinase cleavage site
    992..1016    +  protein_bind   attB1: mutant version of attB; recombination site for the Gateway® BP reaction BP Clonase™
   1022..1516    +  CDS            UBC7: UBC7_YEAST - Also known as QRI8. Experimental evidence at protein level: Swiss-Prot protein existence level 1. Catalyzes the covalent attachment of ubiquitin to other proteins. Functions in degradation of misfolded or regulated proteins localized in the endoplasmic reticulum (ER) lumen or membrane via the ubiquitin-proteasome system. Cognate E2 conjugating enzyme for the DOA10 ubiquitin ligase complex, which is part of the ERAD-C pathway responsible for the rapid degradation of membrane proteins with misfolded cytoplasmic domains, and of the HRD1 ubiquitin ligase complex, which is part of the
   1543..1567    -  protein_bind   attB2: mutant version of attB; recombination site for the Gateway® BP reaction BP Clonase™
   1617..1841    +  polyA_signal   bGH poly(A) signal: bovine growth hormone polyadenylation signal
   1845..1866    +  promoter       SV40 promoter (fragment): SV40 enhancer and early promoter
   1887..2120    +  rep_origin     f1 ori (fragment) (sequence partly withheld): f1 bacteriophage origin of replication; arrow indicates direction of (+) strand synthesis
   2125..2172    +  protein_bind   FRT: FLP-mediated recombination occurs in the 8-bp core sequence TCTAGAAA (Turan and Bode, 2011). FLP recombinase from the Saccharomyces cerevisiae 2μ plasmid
   2180..3202    +  CDS            HygR: aminoglycoside phosphotransferase from E. coli; aph(4)-Ia; confers resistance to hygromycin
   3212..3337    +  CDS            ble (fragment): BLE_KLEPN - Experimental evidence at protein level: Swiss-Prot protein existence level 1. Binding protein with a strong affinity to the bleomycin family of antibiotics. Binds to CL990; an antimitotic-antibiotic compound. From Klebsiella pneumoniae.
   3332..3453    +  polyA_signal   SV40 poly(A) signal: SV40 polyadenylation signal
   3526..3542    -  protein_bind   lac operator: The lac repressor binds to the lac operator to inhibit transcription in E. coli. This inhibition can be relieved by adding lactose or isopropyl-β-D-thiogalactopyranoside (IPTG). lac repressor encoded by lacI
   3550..3580    -  promoter       lac promoter: promoter for the E. coli lac operon
   3595..3616    -  protein_bind   CAP binding site: CAP binding activates transcription in the presence of cAMP. E. coli catabolite activator protein
   3629..3721    -  CDS            lacI (fragment): lac repressor; lacI; The lac repressor binds to the lac operator to inhibit transcription in E. coli. This inhibition can be relieved by adding lactose or isopropyl-β-D-thiogalactopyranoside (IPTG).
   3904..4492    -  rep_origin     ori: high-copy-number ColE1/pMB1/pBR322/pUC origin of replication
   4663..5523    -  CDS            AmpR: β-lactamase; bla; confers resistance to ampicillin, carbenicillin, and related antibiotics
   5524..5628    -  promoter       AmpR promoter: bla
