[The description below was written by a language model from this plasmid's Addgene catalogue record and pLannotate feature annotations shown in this document.]
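Description:
pDEST-3xFLAG-Ubc7 is a 5.7 kb mammalian expression plasmid made by Gateway recombination into a pDEST destination backbone, designed for constitutive production of the budding yeast ubiquitin-conjugating (E2) enzyme Ubc7 in mammalian cells. In bacteria it is maintained as a high-copy plasmid through a ColE1/pUC-type origin and selected with ampicillin via the β-lactamase gene and its native promoter. Remnants of an f1 origin, a lac promoter/operator region and a pBR322 bom fragment are also annotated as backbone leftovers.

The expression cassette is driven by the human cytomegalovirus immediate-early enhancer and promoter, followed by a T7 promoter. An N-terminal 3xFLAG epitope, which includes an enterokinase cleavage site, precedes an attB1 site. The S. cerevisiae UBC7 coding sequence, noted by the depositor as codon-optimized for mammalian cells, sits between attB1 and attB2, so the tag is supplied by the vector and read through the recombination scar into the insert. A bovine growth hormone polyadenylation signal terminates the transcript.

Downstream lies an FRT site directly in front of a hygromycin resistance gene with an SV40 polyadenylation signal. Only a very short SV40 promoter fragment is annotated upstream of it. This layout resembles vectors built for FLP-mediated integration at a genomic FRT locus, where the marker becomes expressed after recombination, although the record itself lists only hygromycin as the mammalian selectable marker.

Ubc7 normally acts in ER-associated degradation with the Doa10 and Hrd1 ligase complexes. The associated publication concerns an inducible, linkage-specific polyubiquitylation tool, for which this plasmid presumably supplies the E2 component, detectable through its FLAG tag.
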