Addgene plasmid #212801: pDEST-3xFLAG-Ubc7
Purpose: Constitutive expression of 3xFLAG-tagged budding yeast Ubc7 in mammalian cells
Depositing lab: Helle Ulrich. Depositing organization: Institut fuer Molekulare Biologie (IMB Mainz). Publication: Ubiquiton-An inducible, linkage-specific polyubiquitylation tool. Renz C, Asimaki E, Meister C, Albanese V, Petriukov K, Krapoth NC, Wegmann S, Wollscheid HP, Wong RP, Fulzele A, Chen JX, Leon S, Ulrich HD. Mol Cell. 2024 Jan 18;84(2):386-400.e11. doi: 10.1016/j.molcel.2023.11.016. Epub 2023 Dec 15. PubMed 38103558.
Backbone
  Vector backbone: pDEST
  Vector type: Mammalian Expression
  Selectable markers: Hygromycin
Growth in bacteria
  Bacterial resistance: Ampicillin, 100 μg/mL
  Growth temperature: 37°C
  Growth strain: Top10
  Copy number: High Copy
Gene/Insert
  Gene/Insert name: Ubc7
  Species: S. cerevisiae (budding yeast)
  Tag / fusion protein: 3xFLAG (N terminal on insert)
  Cloning method: Gateway Cloning
Terms and licenses: Academic/Nonprofit Terms; Industry Terms: Not Available to Industry
Depositor comments: pHU4660; codon-optimized for mammalian cells
How to cite: pDEST-3xFLAG-Ubc7 was a gift from Helle Ulrich (Addgene plasmid # 212801 ; http://n2t.net/addgene:212801 ; RRID:Addgene_212801)
